>Addgene plasmid #204857 | pnCas9-miniSdd3-PBE | addgene full sequence | sequence record 404915 | Addgene Partial NGS Result
GAGCTCGGTACCTGACCCGGTCGTGCCCCTCTCTAGAGATAATGAGCATTGCATGTCTAAGTTATAAAAA
ATTACCACATATTTTTTTTGTCACACTTGTTTGAAGTGCAGTTTATCTATCTTTATACATATATTTAAAC
TTTACTCTACGAATAATATAATCTATAGTACTACAATAATATCAGTGTTTTAGAGAATCATATAAATGAA
CAGTTAGACATGGTCTAAAGGACAATTGAGTATTTTGACAACAGGACTCTACAGTTTTATCTTTTTAGTG
TGCATGTGTTCTCCTTTTTTTTTGCAAATAGCTTCACCTATATAATACTTCATCCATTTTATTAGTACAT
CCATTTAGGGTTTAGGGTTAATGGTTTTTATAGACTAATTTTTTTAGTACATCTATTTTATTCTATTTTA
GCCTCTAAATTAAGAAAACTAAAACTCTATTTTAGTTTTTTTATTTAATAATTTAGATATAAAATAGAAT
AAAATAAAGTGACTAAAAATTAAACAAATACCCTTTAAGAAATTAAAAAAACTAAGGAAACATTTTTCTT
GTTTCGAGTAGATAATGCCAGCCTGTTAAACGCCGTCGACGAGTCTAACGGACACCAACCAGCGAACCAG
CAGCGTCGCGTCGGGCCAAGCGAAGCAGACGGCACGGCATCTCTGTCGCTGCCTCTGGACCCCTCTCGAT
CGAGAGTTCCGCTCCACCGTTGGACTTGCTCCGCTGTCGGCATCCAGAAATTGCGTGGCGGAGCGGCAGA
CGTGAGCCGGCACGGCAGGCGGCCTCCTCCTCCTCTCACGGCACCGGCAGCTACGGGGGATTCCTTTCCC
ACCGCTCCTTCGCTTTCCCTTCCTCGCCCGCCGTAATAAATAGACACCCCCTCCACACCCTCTTTCCCCA
ACCTCGTGTTGTTCGGAGCGCACACACACACAACCAGATCTCCCCCAAATCCACCCGTCGGCACCTCCGC
TTCAAGGTACGCCGCTCGTCCTCCCCCCCCCCCCCTCTCTACCTTCTCTAGATCGGCGTTCCGGTCCATG
GTTAGGGCCCGGTAGTTCTACTTCTGTTCATGTTTGTGTTAGATCCGTGTTTGTGTTAGATCCGTGCTGC
TAGCGTTCGTACACGGATGCGACCTGTACGTCAGACACGTTCTGATTGCTAACTTGCCAGTGTTTCTCTT
TGGGGAATCCTGGGATGGCTCTAGCCGTTCCGCAGACGGGATCGATTTCATGATTTTTTTTGTTTCGTTG
CATAGGGTTTGGTTTGCCCTTTTCCTTTATTTCAATATATGCCGTGCACTTGTTTGTCGGGTCATCTTTT
CATGCTTTTTTTTGTCTTGGTTGTGATGATGTGGTCTGGTTGGGCGGTCGTTCTAGATCGGAGTAGAATT
AATTCTGTTTCAAACTACCTGGTGGATTTATTAATTTTGGATCTGTATGTGTGTGCCATACATATTCATA
GTTACGAATTGAAGATGATGGATGGAAATATCGATCTAGGATAGGTATACATGTTGATGCGGGTTTTACT
GATGCATATACAGAGATGCTTTTTGTTCGCTTGGTTGTGATGATGTGGTGTGGTTGGGCGGTCGTTCATT
CGTTCTAGATCGGAGTAGAATACTGTTTCAAACTACCTGGTGTATTTATTAATTTTGGAACTGTATGTGT
GTGTCATACATCTTCATAGTTACGAGTTTAAGATGGATGGAAATATCGATCTAGGATAGGTATACATGTT
GATGTGGGTTTTACTGATGCATATACATGATGGCATATGCAGCATCTATTCATATGCTCTAACCTTGAGT
ACCTATCTATTATAATAAACAAGTATGTTTTATAATTATTTTGATCTTGATATACTTGGATGATGGCATA
TGCAGCAGCTATATGTGGATTTTTTTAGCCCTGCCTTCATACGCTATTTATTTGCTTGGTACTGTTTCTT
TTGTCGATGCTCACCCTGTTGTTTGGTGTTACTTCTGCAAAGCTTGTCGACGGATCCATGCCAAAGAAGA
AGAGGAAGGTTCCACGGCGCTTCAACCCTGCCTGCTGGCAGGGCCTCAAGCCATATGATCAAGCCGGCAC
GGCGGAGGGCAACCTCTTCATCGCGCCCGGCAAGAGGTGGAACACAAGGCCCATGCAGGCGTCGAAATTG
GAAGTGGGTCCACAATCTGACCTGCACCCGCAGTGGAGAAGCAGGAAAGCGCCATGGCACATTGAAGGGA
AGATCGCCGCCTACATGAGGCAGAAGGGGTTTACCGACGGCTGTGTCTACCTTAATGCTCGGCCGTGCTC
AGGACCTGATGGTTGTGCTAGAAATCTGCCGGACCTCCTGCCCGTTGGTAGTACATTGCATGTTCATGCT
CGCTATATTGATAGGACTGGGGAGACGCGGTTCTACTACAGGGAGTACCGCGGGACTGGAAAAGCTCTTA
CTAAGTCCGGCAGCGAGACGCCAGGCACCTCCGAGAGCGCTACGCCTGAACTTAAGGACAAGAAGTACTC
GATCGGCCTCGCCATCGGGACGAACTCAGTTGGCTGGGCCGTGATCACCGACGAGTACAAGGTGCCCTCT
AAGAAGTTCAAGGTCCTGGGGAACACCGACCGCCATTCCATCAAGAAGAACCTCATCGGCGCTCTCCTGT
TCGACAGCGGGGAGACCGCTGAGGCTACGAGGCTCAAGAGAACCGCTAGGCGCCGGTACACGAGAAGGAA
GAACAGGATCTGCTACCTCCAAGAGATTTTCTCCAACGAGATGGCCAAGGTTGACGATTCATTCTTCCAC
CGCCTGGAGGAGTCTTTCCTCGTGGAGGAGGATAAGAAGCACGAGCGGCATCCCATCTTCGGCAACATCG
TGGACGAGGTTGCCTACCACGAGAAGTACCCTACGATCTACCATCTGCGGAAGAAGCTCGTGGACTCCAC
CGATAAGGCGGACCTCAGACTGATCTACCTCGCTCTGGCCCACATGATCAAGTTCCGCGGCCATTTCCTG
ATCGAGGGGGATCTCAACCCAGACAACAGCGATGTTGACAAGCTGTTCATCCAACTCGTGCAGACCTACA
ACCAACTCTTCGAGGAGAACCCGATCAACGCCTCTGGCGTGGACGCGAAGGCTATCCTGTCCGCGAGGCT
CTCGAAGTCCAGGAGGCTGGAGAACCTGATCGCTCAGCTCCCAGGCGAGAAGAAGAACGGCCTGTTCGGG
AACCTCATCGCTCTCAGCCTGGGGCTCACCCCGAACTTCAAGTCGAACTTCGATCTCGCTGAGGACGCCA
AGCTGCAACTCTCCAAGGACACCTACGACGATGACCTCGATAACCTCCTGGCCCAGATCGGCGATCAATA
CGCGGACCTGTTCCTCGCTGCCAAGAACCTGTCGGACGCCATCCTCCTGTCAGATATCCTCCGCGTGAAC
ACCGAGATCACGAAGGCTCCACTCTCTGCCTCCATGATCAAGCGCTACGACGAGCACCATCAGGATCTGA
CCCTCCTGAAGGCGCTGGTCCGCCAACAGCTCCCGGAGAAGTACAAGGAGATTTTCTTCGATCAGTCGAA
GAACGGCTACGCTGGGTACATCGACGGCGGGGCCTCACAAGAGGAGTTCTACAAGTTCATCAAGCCAATC
CTGGAGAAGATGGACGGCACGGAGGAGCTCCTGGTGAAGCTCAACAGGGAGGACCTCCTGCGGAAGCAGA
GAACCTTCGATAACGGCAGCATCCCCCACCAAATCCATCTCGGGGAGCTGCACGCCATCCTGAGAAGGCA
AGAGGACTTCTACCCTTTCCTCAAGGATAACCGGGAGAAGATCGAGAAGATCCTGACCTTCAGAATCCCA
TACTACGTCGGCCCTCTCGCGCGGGGGAACTCAAGATTCGCTTGGATGACCCGCAAGTCTGAGGAGACCA
TCACGCCGTGGAACTTCGAGGAGGTGGTGGACAAGGGCGCTAGCGCTCAGTCGTTCATCGAGAGGATGAC
CAACTTCGACAAGAACCTGCCCAACGAGAAGGTGCTCCCTAAGCACTCGCTCCTGTACGAGTACTTCACC
GTCTACAACGAGCTCACGAAGGTGAAGTACGTCACCGAGGGCATGCGCAAGCCAGCGTTCCTGTCCGGGG
AGCAGAAGAAGGCTATCGTGGACCTCCTGTTCAAGACCAACCGGAAGGTCACGGTTAAGCAACTCAAGGA
GGACTACTTCAAGAAGATCGAGTGCTTCGATTCGGTCGAGATCAGCGGCGTTGAGGACCGCTTCAACGCC
AGCCTCGGGACCTACCACGATCTCCTGAAGATCATCAAGGATAAGGACTTCCTGGACAACGAGGAGAACG
AGGATATCCTGGAGGACATCGTGCTGACCCTCACGCTGTTCGAGGACAGGGAGATGATCGAGGAGCGCCT
GAAGACGTACGCCCATCTCTTCGATGACAAGGTCATGAAGCAACTCAAGCGCCGGAGATACACCGGCTGG
GGGAGGCTGTCCCGCAAGCTCATCAACGGCATCCGGGACAAGCAGTCCGGGAAGACCATCCTCGACTTCC
TCAAGAGCGATGGCTTCGCCAACAGGAACTTCATGCAACTGATCCACGATGACAGCCTCACCTTCAAGGA
GGATATCCAAAAGGCTCAAGTGAGCGGCCAGGGGGACTCGCTGCACGAGCATATCGCGAACCTCGCTGGC
TCCCCCGCGATCAAGAAGGGCATCCTCCAGACCGTGAAGGTTGTGGACGAGCTCGTGAAGGTCATGGGCC
GGCACAAGCCTGAGAACATCGTCATCGAGATGGCCAGAGAGAACCAAACCACGCAGAAGGGGCAAAAGAA
CTCTAGGGAGCGCATGAAGCGCATCGAGGAGGGCATCAAGGAGCTGGGGTCCCAAATCCTCAAGGAGCAC
CCAGTGGAGAACACCCAACTGCAGAACGAGAAGCTCTACCTGTACTACCTCCAGAACGGCAGGGATATGT
ACGTGGACCAAGAGCTGGATATCAACCGCCTCAGCGATTACGACGTCGATCATATCGTTCCCCAGTCTTT
CCTGAAGGATGACTCCATCGACAACAAGGTCCTCACCAGGTCGGACAAGAACCGCGGCAAGTCAGATAAC
GTTCCATCTGAGGAGGTCGTTAAGAAGATGAAGAACTACTGGAGGCAGCTCCTGAACGCCAAGCTGATCA
CGCAAAGGAAGTTCGACAACCTCACCAAGGCTGAGAGAGGCGGGCTCTCAGAGCTGGACAAGGCCGGCTT
CATCAAGCGGCAGCTGGTCGAGACCAGACAAATCACGAAGCACGTTGCGCAAATCCTCGACTCTCGGATG
AACACGAAGTACGATGAGAACGACAAGCTGATCAGGGAGGTTAAGGTGATCACCCTGAAGTCTAAGCTCG
TCTCCGACTTCAGGAAGGATTTCCAGTTCTACAAGGTTCGCGAGATCAACAACTACCACCATGCCCATGA
CGCTTACCTCAACGCTGTGGTCGGCACCGCTCTGATCAAGAAGTACCCAAAGCTGGAGTCCGAGTTCGTG
TACGGGGACTACAAGGTTTACGATGTGCGCAAGATGATCGCCAAGTCGGAGCAAGAGATCGGCAAGGCTA
CCGCCAAGTACTTCTTCTACTCAAACATCATGAACTTCTTCAAGACCGAGATCACGCTGGCCAACGGCGA
GATCCGGAAGAGACCGCTCATCGAGACCAACGGCGAGACGGGGGAGATCGTGTGGGACAAGGGCAGGGAT
TTCGCGACCGTCCGCAAGGTTCTCTCCATGCCCCAGGTGAACATCGTCAAGAAGACCGAGGTCCAAACGG
GCGGGTTCTCAAAGGAGTCTATCCTGCCTAAGCGGAACAGCGACAAGCTCATCGCCAGAAAGAAGGACTG
GGACCCAAAGAAGTACGGCGGGTTCGACAGCCCTACCGTGGCCTACTCGGTCCTGGTTGTGGCGAAGGTT
GAGAAGGGCAAGTCCAAGAAGCTCAAGAGCGTGAAGGAGCTCCTGGGGATCACCATCATGGAGAGGTCCA
GCTTCGAGAAGAACCCAATCGACTTCCTGGAGGCCAAGGGCTACAAGGAGGTGAAGAAGGACCTGATCAT
CAAGCTCCCGAAGTACTCTCTCTTCGAGCTGGAGAACGGCAGGAAGAGAATGCTGGCTTCCGCTGGCGAG
CTCCAGAAGGGGAACGAGCTCGCGCTGCCAAGCAAGTACGTGAACTTCCTCTACCTGGCTTCCCACTACG
AGAAGCTCAAGGGCAGCCCGGAGGACAACGAGCAAAAGCAGCTGTTCGTCGAGCAGCACAAGCATTACCT
CGACGAGATCATCGAGCAAATCTCCGAGTTCAGCAAGCGCGTGATCCTCGCCGACGCGAACCTGGATAAG
GTCCTCTCCGCCTACAACAAGCACCGGGACAAGCCCATCAGAGAGCAAGCGGAGAACATCATCCATCTCT
TCACCCTGACGAACCTCGGCGCTCCTGCTGCTTTCAAGTACTTCGACACCACGATCGATCGGAAGAGATA
CACCTCCACGAAGGAGGTCCTGGACGCGACCCTCATCCACCAGTCGATCACCGGCCTGTACGAGACGAGG
ATCGACCTCTCACAACTCGGCGGGGATAAGAGACCCGCAGCAACCAAGAAGGCAGGGCAAGCAAAGAAGA
AGAAGACGCGTGACTCCGGCGGCAGCACCAACCTGTCCGACATCATCGAGAAGGAGACGGGCAAGCAACT
CGTGATCCAGGAGAGCATCCTCATGCTGCCAGAGGAGGTGGAGGAGGTCATCGGCAACAAGCCAGAGTCC
GACATCCTGGTGCACACCGCCTACGACGAGTCCACCGACGAGAACGTCATGCTCCTGACCAGCGACGCCC
CAGAGTACAAGCCATGGGCCCTCGTCATCCAGGACAGCAACGGGGAGAACAAGATCAAGATGCTGTCGGG
GGGGAGCCCAAAGAAGAAGCGGAAGGTGTAGTGTACAAGTAACCCGGGAATTCGGTACGCTGAAATCACC
AGTCTCTCTCTACAAATCTATCTCTCTCTATTTTCTCCATAAATAATGTGTGAGTAGTTTCCCGATAAGG
GAAATTAGGGTTCTTATAGGGTTTCGCTCATGTGTTGAGCATATAAGAAACCCTTAGTATGTATTTGTAT
TTGTAAAATACTTCTATCAATAAAATTTCTAATTCCTAAAACCAAAATCCAGTACTAAAATCCAGATCTC
CTAAAGTCCCTATAGATCTTTGTCGTGAATATAAACCAGACACGAGACGACTAAACCTGGAGCCCAGACG
CCGTTCGAAGCTAGAAGTACCGCTTAGGCAGGAGGCCGTTAGGGAAAAGATGCTAAGGCAGGGTTGGTTA
CGTTGACTCCCCCGTAGGTTTGGTTTAAATATGATGAAGTGGACGGAAGGAAGGAGGAAGACAAGGAAGG
ATAAGGTTGCAGGCCCTGTGCAAGGTAAGAAGATGGAAATTTGATAGAGGTACGCTACTATACTTATACT
ATACGCTAAGGGAATGCTTGTATTTATACCCTATACCCCCTAATAACCCCTTATCAATTTAAGAAATAAT
CCGCATAAGCCCCCGCTTAAAAATTGGTATCAGAGCCATGAATAGGTCTATGACCAAAACTCAAGAGGAT
AAAACCTCACCAAAATACGAAAGAGTTCTTAACTCTAAAGATAAAAGATCTTTCAAGATCAAAACTAGTT
CCCTCACACCGGTGACGGGGATCGCATGCGATATCTCGAGATCTAGCTTGGCGTAATCATGGTCATAGCT
GTTTCCTGTGTGAAATTGTTATCCGCTCACAATTCCACACAACATACGAGCCGGAAGCATAAAGTGTAAA
GCCTGGGGTGCCTAATGAGTGAGCTAACTCACATTAATTGCGTTGCGCTCACTGCCCGCTTTCCAGTCGG
GAAACCTGTCGTGCCAGCTGCATTAATGAATCGGCCAACGCGCGGGGAGAGGCGGTTTGCGTATTGGGCG
CTCTTCCGCTTCCTCGCTCACTGACTCGCTGCGCTCGGTCGTTCGGCTGCGGCGAGCGGTATCAGCTCAC
TCAAAGGCGGTAATACGGTTATCCACAGAATCAGGGGATAACGCAGGAAAGAACATGTGAGCAAAAGGCC
AGCAAAAGGCCAGGAACCGTAAAAAGGCCGCGTTGCTGGCGTTTTTCCATAGGCTCCGCCCCCCTGACGA
GCATCACAAAAATCGACGCTCAAGTCAGAGGTGGCGAAACCCGACAGGACTATAAAGATACCAGGCGTTT
CCCCCTGGAAGCTCCCTCGTGCGCTCTCCTGTTCCGACCCTGCCGCTTACCGGATACCTGTCCGCCTTTC
TCCCTTCGGGAAGCGTGGCGCTTTCTCATAGCTCACGCTGTAGGTATCTCAGTTCGGTGTAGGTCGTTCG
CTCCAAGCTGGGCTGTGTGCACGAACCCCCCGTTCAGCCCGACCGCTGCGCCTTATCCGGTAACTATCGT
CTTGAGTCCAACCCGGTAAGACACGACTTATCGCCACTGGCAGCAGCCACTGGTAACAGGATTAGCAGAG
CGAGGTATGTAGGCGGTGCTACAGAGTTCTTGAAGTGGTGGCCTAACTACGGCTACACTAGAAGAACAGT
ATTTGGTATCTGCGCTCTGCTGAAGCCAGTTACCTTCGGAAAAAGAGTTGGTAGCTCTTGATCCGGCAAA
CAAACCACCGCTGGTAGCGGTGGTTTTTTTGTTTGCAAGCAGCAGATTACGCGCAGAAAAAAAGGATCTC
AAGAAGATCCTTTGATCTTTTCTACGGGGTCTGACGCTCAGTGGAACGAAAACTCACGTTAAGGGATTTT
GGTCATGAGATTATCAAAAAGGATCTTCACCTAGATCCTTTTAAATTAAAAATGAAGTTTTAAATCAATC
TAAAGTATATATGAGTAAACTTGGTCTGACAGTTACCAATGCTTAATCAGTGAGGCACCTATCTCAGCGA
TCTGTCTATTTCGTTCATCCATAGTTGCCTGACTCCCCGTCGTGTAGATAACTACGATACGGGAGGGCTT
ACCATCTGGCCCCAGTGCTGCAATGATACCGCGAGACCCACGCTCACCGGCTCCAGATTTATCAGCAATA
AACCAGCCAGCCGGAAGGGCCGAGCGCAGAAGTGGTCCTGCAACTTTATCCGCCTCCATCCAGTCTATTA
ATTGTTGCCGGGAAGCTAGAGTAAGTAGTTCGCCAGTTAATAGTTTGCGCAACGTTGTTGCCATTGCTAC
AGGCATCGTGGTGTCACGCTCGTCGTTTGGTATGGCTTCATTCAGCTCCGGTTCCCAACGATCAAGGCGA
GTTACATGATCCCCCATGTTGTGCAAAAAAGCGGTTAGCTCCTTCGGTCCTCCGATCGTTGTCAGAAGTA
AGTTGGCCGCAGTGTTATCACTCATGGTTATGGCAGCACTGCATAATTCTCTTACTGTCATGCCATCCGT
AAGATGCTTTTCTGTGACTGGTGAGTACTCAACCAAGTCATTCTGAGAATAGTGTATGCGGCGACCGAGT
TGCTCTTGCCCGGCGTCAATACGGGATAATACCGCGCCACATAGCAGAACTTTAAAAGTGCTCATCATTG
GAAAACGTTCTTCGGGGCGAAAACTCTCAAGGATCTTACCGCTGTTGAGATCCAGTTCGATGTAACCCAC
TCGTGCACCCAACTGATCTTCAGCATCTTTTACTTTCACCAGCGTTTCTGGGTGAGCAAAAACAGGAAGG
CAAAATGCCGCAAAAAAGGGAATAAGGGCGACACGGAAATGTTGAATACTCATACTCTTCCTTTTTCAAT
ATTATTGAAGCATTTATCAGGGTTATTGTCTCATGAGCGGATACATATTTGAATGTATTTAGAAAAATAA
ACAAATAGGGGTTCCGCGCACATTTCCCCGAAAAGTGCCACCTGCCAGTGCCAAGCTAATTC
Features (pLannotate 1.2.2; 12 found; start..end, strand, type, name):
     13..1999    +  promoter       Ubi promoter: maize polyubiquitin gene promoter
   2507..6607    +  CDS            cas9: CAS9_STRP1 - Also known as csn1 From Streptococcus pyogenes serotype M1.
   6677..6925    +  CDS            UGI: UNGI_BPPB2 - Experimental evidence at protein level: Swiss-Prot protein existence level 1. This protein binds specifically and reversibly to the host uracil-DNA glycosylase, preventing removal of uracil residues from PBS2 DNA by the host uracil-excision repair system. From Bacillus phage PBS2 (Bacteriophage PBS2).
   7032..7208    +  polyA_signal   CaMV poly(A) signal: cauliflower mosaic virus polyadenylation signal
   7786..7802    -  protein_bind   lac operator: The lac repressor binds to the lac operator to inhibit transcription in E. coli. This inhibition can be relieved by adding lactose or isopropyl-β-D-thiogalactopyranoside (IPTG). lac repressor encoded by lacI
   7810..7840    -  promoter       lac promoter: promoter for the E. coli lac operon
   7855..7876    -  protein_bind   CAP binding site: CAP binding activates transcription in the presence of cAMP. E. coli catabolite activator protein
   7889..7981    -  CDS            lacI (fragment): lac repressor; lacI; The lac repressor binds to the lac operator to inhibit transcription in E. coli. This inhibition can be relieved by adding lactose or isopropyl-β-D-thiogalactopyranoside (IPTG).
   8164..8752    -  rep_origin     ori: high-copy-number ColE1/pMB1/pBR322/pUC origin of replication
   8923..9783    -  CDS            AmpR: β-lactamase; bla; confers resistance to ampicillin, carbenicillin, and related antibiotics
   9784..9888    -  promoter       AmpR promoter: bla
   9928..12      +  misc_feature   MCS (fragment) (across the origin): pUC18/19 multiple cloning site
