[The description below was written by a language model from this plasmid's Addgene catalogue record and pLannotate feature annotations shown in this document.]
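Description:
pnCas9-miniSdd3-PBE is a plant expression plasmid for CRISPR cytosine base editing in monocotyledon plants, intended for transient transformation rather than stable integration. It is built on the pnCas9-PBE backbone, a pUC-type vector that carries a high-copy ColE1/pUC origin of replication and a β-lactamase (AmpR) gene with its own promoter for ampicillin selection in E. coli. Remnants of the pUC cloning region (lac promoter, lac operator, CAP binding site, a lacI fragment and a multiple cloning site fragment) are also annotated. The feature table shows no plant selectable marker, T-DNA borders or guide RNA cassette, which is consistent with transient use and suggests that the guide RNA is supplied separately.

The payload is a single synthetic fusion, miniSdd3-nSpCas9(D10A)-UGI, assembled by Gibson cloning. It is driven by the maize polyubiquitin (ZmUbi-1) promoter, a strong constitutive promoter widely used in cereals, and terminated by the cauliflower mosaic virus poly(A) signal. The D10A mutation converts Streptococcus pyogenes Cas9 into a nickase that cuts only one strand at the guide-specified site. The miniSdd3 deaminase converts cytosine to uracil in the exposed single-stranded DNA. The uracil glycosylase inhibitor from Bacillus phage PBS2 blocks uracil excision, favouring a C-to-T outcome. The automated annotation does not label miniSdd3 itself, but an unannotated stretch of about 500 nt lies between the promoter and the Cas9 coding sequence, where the N-terminal deaminase would be expected. The sequence record is labelled as a partial NGS result, so the annotation may not cover every element.
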