Addgene plasmid #204857: pnCas9-miniSdd3-PBE
Purpose: For cytosine base editing using miniSdd3 in monocotyledon plants (transient transformation)
Depositing lab: Caixia Gao. Depositing organization: Institute of Genetics and Developmental Biology, Chinese Academy of Sciences. Publication: Discovery of deaminase functions by structure-based protein clustering. Huang J, Lin Q, Fei H, He Z, Xu H, Li Y, Qu K, Han P, Gao Q, Li B, Liu G, Zhang L, Hu J, Zhang R, Zuo E, Luo Y, Ran Y, Qiu JL, Zhao KT, Gao C. Cell. 2023 Jul 20;186(15):3182-3195.e14. doi: 10.1016/j.cell.2023.05.041. Epub 2023 Jun 27. PubMed 37379837.
Backbone
  Vector backbone: pnCas9-PBE
  Backbone manufacturer: Caixia Gao
  Vector type: Plant Expression, CRISPR
Growth in bacteria
  Bacterial resistance: Ampicillin, 100 μg/mL
  Growth temperature: 37°C
  Growth strain: DH5alpha
  Copy number: High Copy
Gene/Insert
  Gene/Insert name: miniSdd3-nSpCas9(D10A)-UGI
  Species: Synthetic
  Mutation: D10A in SpCas9
  Promoter: ZmUbi-1
  Cloning method: Gibson Cloning
Terms and licenses: Academic/Nonprofit Terms; Industry Terms: Not Available to Industry
Depositor comments: Please visit https://doi.org/10.1101/2023.05.21.541555 for bioRxiv preprint.
How to cite: pnCas9-miniSdd3-PBE was a gift from Caixia Gao (Addgene plasmid # 204857 ; http://n2t.net/addgene:204857 ; RRID:Addgene_204857)
